Addgene plasmid #211959: pKLV2-U6gRNA5(ETS2_5-5)-PGKpuroBFP-W
Purpose: Express gRNA against ETS2 with puro and BFP
Depositing lab: Kosuke Yusa. Depositing organization: Kyoto University, Institute for Life and Medical Sciences. Publication: RENGE infers gene regulatory networks using time-series single-cell RNA-seq data with CRISPR perturbations. Ishikawa M, Sugino S, Masuda Y, Tarumoto Y, Seto Y, Taniyama N, Wagai F, Yamauchi Y, Kojima Y, Kiryu H, Yusa K, Eiraku M, Mochizuki A. Commun Biol. 2023 Dec 28;6(1):1290. doi: 10.1038/s42003-023-05594-4. PubMed 38155269.
Backbone
  Vector backbone: pKLV2-U6gRNA5(BbsI)-PGKpuroBFP-W
  Backbone size w/o insert (bp): 8630
  Total vector size (bp): 8650
  Vector type: Mammalian Expression, Lentiviral, CRISPR
  Selectable markers: Puromycin
Growth in bacteria
  Bacterial resistance: Ampicillin, 100 μg/mL
  Growth temperature: 37°C
  Growth strain: NEB Stable
  Copy number: High Copy
Gene/Insert
  Gene/Insert name: sgRNA targeting ETS2
  gRNA/shRNA sequence: CACAGAATTACCCCAAAGG
  Species: H. sapiens (human)
  GenBank ID: NM_005239.6
  Entrez Gene: ETS2 (a.k.a. ETS2IT1)
  Promoter: Human U6 promoter
  Cloning method: Restriction Enzyme; 5′ cloning site BbsI (destroyed during cloning); 3′ cloning site BbsI (destroyed during cloning)
  Sequencing primers: 5′ AGATAATTAGAATTAATTTGACTG
Terms and licenses: Academic/Nonprofit Terms; Industry Terms: Not Available to Industry
How to cite: pKLV2-U6gRNA5(ETS2_5-5)-PGKpuroBFP-W was a gift from Kosuke Yusa (Addgene plasmid # 211959 ; http://n2t.net/addgene:211959 ; RRID:Addgene_211959)
