[The description below was written by a language model from this plasmid's Addgene catalogue record and pLannotate feature annotations shown in this document.]
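Description:
pKLV2-U6gRNA5(ETS2_5-5)-PGKpuroBFP-W is an 8,650 bp lentiviral CRISPR guide-expression plasmid built on the pKLV2-U6gRNA5(BbsI)-PGKpuroBFP-W backbone. It carries a single guide RNA directed against human ETS2, inserted between two BbsI sites that were destroyed during cloning. In bacteria it is maintained at high copy through a ColE1/pUC-type origin with ampicillin resistance. An f1 origin and remnants of a lac/lacZα cloning region, flanked by T3 and T7 promoters, are also present in the backbone.

The viral portion has a CMV enhancer/promoter fused to a truncated HIV-1 5′ LTR, which drives genomic RNA production in packaging cells. This is followed by the Ψ packaging signal with a gag fragment, the RRE for Rev-dependent export, and the cPPT/CTS. The 3′ end consists of a truncated LTR followed by a bGH polyadenylation signal. Between the LTRs, a human U6 RNA polymerase III promoter transcribes the ETS2 spacer joined to a Streptococcus pyogenes Cas9 scaffold (annotated as a tracrRNA fragment). Downstream, a mouse PGK promoter drives puromycin N-acetyltransferase followed by TagBFP, with a WPRE to enhance transcript expression. The element linking the two coding sequences is not annotated in the feature table.

No Cas9 gene is annotated, so the nuclease must be supplied separately, for example by a Cas9-expressing cell line. Transduced cells can be selected with puromycin or tracked and sorted by blue fluorescence. The associated publication concerns inferring gene regulatory networks from time-series single-cell RNA-seq data with CRISPR perturbations, consistent with use of this plasmid to perturb ETS2.
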