Features (pLannotate 1.2.2; 28 found; start..end, strand, type, name):
    242..441     +  promoter       CMV promoter: human cytomegalovirus (CMV) immediate early promoter
    459..639     +  LTR            5' LTR (truncated): truncated 5' long terminal repeat (LTR) from HIV-1
    686..811     +  misc_feature   HIV-1 Ψ: packaging signal of human immunodeficiency virus type 1
    795..1133    +  CDS            HIV-1 gag (fragment): gag protein from human immunodeficiency virus 1; gag
   1310..1543    +  misc_feature   RRE: The Rev response element (RRE) of HIV-1 allows for Rev-dependent mRNA export from the nucleus to the cytoplasm.
   1920..2020    +  CDS            Rev (fragment): human immunodeficiency virus 1 (HIV-1) Rev protein; rev; enhances nuclear export of unspliced and incompletely spliced viral mRNAs
   2070..2187    +  misc_feature   cPPT/CTS: central polypurine tract and central termination sequence of HIV-1
   2262..2502    +  promoter       U6 promoter: RNA polymerase III promoter for human U6 snRNA
   2549..2616    +  misc_RNA       tracrRNA (fragment): trans-activating CRISPR RNA for the Streptococcus pyogenes CRISPR/Cas9 system
   2639..3138    +  promoter       PGK promoter: mouse phosphoglycerate kinase 1 promoter
   3178..3774    +  CDS            PuroR (fragment): puromycin N-acetyltransferase; pac from Streptomyces; confers resistance to puromycin
   3847..4545    +  CDS            TagBFP: TagBFP is a basic (constitutively fluorescent) blue fluorescent protein published in 2008, derived from Entacmaea quadricolor. It is reported to be a very rapidly-maturing monomer with very low acid sensitivity.
   4557..5143    +  misc_feature   WPRE: woodchuck hepatitis virus posttranscriptional regulatory element
   5137..5283    +  CDS            nef (fragment): NEF_HV1LA - Experimental evidence at protein level: Swiss-Prot protein existence level 1. Extracellular Nef protein targets CD4(+) T-lymphocytes for apoptosis by interacting with CXCR4 surface receptors. From Human immunodeficiency virus type 1 group M subtype B (isolate Lai) (HIV-1).
   5291..5469    +  LTR            5' LTR (truncated): truncated 5' long terminal repeat (LTR) from HIV-1
   5495..5606    +  polyA_signal   bGH poly(A) signal: bovine growth hormone polyadenylation signal
   5745..5763    -  promoter       T3 promoter: promoter for bacteriophage T3 RNA polymerase
   5808..5824    -  protein_bind   lac operator: The lac repressor binds to the lac operator to inhibit transcription in E. coli. This inhibition can be relieved by adding lactose or isopropyl-β-D-thiogalactopyranoside (IPTG). lac repressor encoded by lacI
   5832..5862    -  promoter       lac promoter: promoter for the E. coli lac operon
   5877..5898    -  protein_bind   CAP binding site: CAP binding activates transcription in the presence of cAMP. E. coli catabolite activator protein
   5911..6003    -  CDS            lacI (fragment): lac repressor; lacI; The lac repressor binds to the lac operator to inhibit transcription in E. coli. This inhibition can be relieved by adding lactose or isopropyl-β-D-thiogalactopyranoside (IPTG).
   6186..6774    -  rep_origin     ori: high-copy-number ColE1/pMB1/pBR322/pUC origin of replication
   6945..7805    -  CDS            AmpR: β-lactamase; bla; confers resistance to ampicillin, carbenicillin, and related antibiotics
   7806..7910    -  promoter       AmpR promoter: bla
   7963..8391    -  rep_origin     f1 ori (sequence partly withheld): f1 bacteriophage origin of replication; arrow indicates direction of (+) strand synthesis
   8396..8551    -  CDS            lacZα (fragment): LacZα fragment of β-galactosidase; lacZ fragment
   8559..8577    +  promoter       T7 promoter: promoter for bacteriophage T7 RNA polymerase
   8591..241     +  enhancer       CMV enhancer (across the origin): human cytomegalovirus immediate early enhancer
>Addgene plasmid #211959 | pKLV2-U6gRNA5(ETS2_5-5)-PGKpuroBFP-W | addgene full sequence | sequence record 419987 | Addgene NGS Result
GTCAATAATGACGTATGTTCCCATAGTAACGCCAATAGGGACTTTCCATTGACGTCAATGGGTGGAGTAT
TTACGGTAAACTGCCCACTTGGCAGTACATCAAGTGTATCATATGCCAAGTACGCCCCCTATTGACGTCA
ATGACGGTAAATGGCCCGCCTGGCATTATGCCCAGTACATGACCTTATGGGACTTTCCTACTTGGCAGTA
CATCTACGTATTAGTCATCGCTATTACCATGGTGATGCGGTTTTGGCAGTACATCAATGGGCGTGGATAG
CGGTTTGACTCACGGGGATTTCCAAGTCTCCACCCCATTGACGTCAATGGGAGTTTGTTTTGGCACCAAA
ATCAACGGGACTTTCCAAAATGTCGTAACAACTCCGCCCCATTGACGCAAATGGGCGGTAGGCGTGTACG
GTGGGAGGTCTATATAAGCAGCGCGTTTTGCCTGTACTGGGTCTCTCTGGTTAGACCAGATCTGAGCCTG
GGAGCTCTCTGGCTAACTAGGGAACCCACTGCTTAAGCCTCAATAAAGCTTGCCTTGAGTGCTTCAAGTA
GTGTGTGCCCGTCTGTTGTGTGACTCTGGTAACTAGAGATCCCTCAGACCCTTTTAGTCAGTGTGGAAAA
TCTCTAGCAGTGGCGCCCGAACAGGGACTTGAAAGCGAAAGGGAAACCAGAGGAGCTCTCTCGACGCAGG
ACTCGGCTTGCTGAAGCGCGCACGGCAAGAGGCGAGGGGCGGCGACTGGTGAGTACGCCAAAAATTTTGA
CTAGCGGAGGCTAGAAGGAGAGAGATGGGTGCGAGAGCGTCAGTATTAAGCGGGGGAGAATTAGATCGCG
ATGGGAAAAAATTCGGTTAAGGCCAGGGGGAAAGAAAAAATATAAATTAAAACATATAGTATGGGCAAGC
AGGGAGCTAGAACGATTCGCAGTTAATCCTGGCCTGTTAGAAACATCAGAAGGCTGTAGACAAATACTGG
GACAGCTACAACCATCCCTTCAGACAGGATCAGAAGAACTTAGATCATTATATAATACAGTAGCAACCCT
CTATTGTGTGCATCAAAGGATAGAGATAAAAGACACCAAGGAAGCTTTAGACAAGATAGAGGAAGAGCAA
AACAAAAGTAAGACCACCGCACAGCAAGCGGCCGGCCGCGCTGATCTTCAGACCTGGAGGAGGAGATATG
AGGGACAATTGGAGAAGTGAATTATATAAATATAAAGTAGTAAAAATTGAACCATTAGGAGTAGCACCCA
CCAAGGCAAAGAGAAGAGTGGTGCAGAGAGAAAAAAGAGCAGTGGGAATAGGAGCTTTGTTCCTTGGGTT
CTTGGGAGCAGCAGGAAGCACTATGGGCGCAGCGTCAATGACGCTGACGGTACAGGCCAGACAATTATTG
TCTGGTATAGTGCAGCAGCAGAACAATTTGCTGAGGGCTATTGAGGCGCAACAGCATCTGTTGCAACTCA
CAGTCTGGGGCATCAAGCAGCTCCAGGCAAGAATCCTGGCTGTGGAAAGATACCTAAAGGATCAACAGCT
CCTGGGGATTTGGGGTTGCTCTGGAAAACTCATTTGCACCACTGCTGTGCCTTGGAATGCTAGTTGGAGT
AATAAATCTCTGGAACAGATTTGGAATCACACGACCTGGATGGAGTGGGACAGAGAAATTAACAATTACA
CAAGCTTAATACACTCCTTAATTGAAGAATCGCAAAACCAGCAAGAAAAGAATGAACAAGAATTATTGGA
ATTAGATAAATGGGCAAGTTTGTGGAATTGGTTTAACATAACAAATTGGCTGTGGTATATAAAATTATTC
ATAATGATAGTAGGAGGCTTGGTAGGTTTAAGAATAGTTTTTGCTGTACTTTCTATAGTGAATAGAGTTA
GGCAGGGATATTCACCATTATCGTTTCAGACCCACCTCCCAACCCCGAGGGGACCCGACAGGCCCGAAGG
AATAGAAGAAGAAGGTGGAGAGAGAGACAGAGACAGATCCATTCGATTAGTGAACGGATCGGCACTGCGT
GCGCCAATTCTGCAGACAAATGGCAGTATTCATCCACAATTTTAAAAGAAAAGGGGGGATTGGGGGGTAC
AGTGCAGGGGAAAGAATAGTAGACATAATAGCAACAGACATACAAACTAAAGAATTACAAAAACAAATTA
CAAAAATTCAAAATTTTCGGGTTTATTACAGGGACAGCAGAGATCCAGTTTGGTTAGTACCGGGCCCTAC
GCGTCCAAGGTCGGGCAGGAAGAGGGCCTATTTCCCATGATTCCTTCATATTTGCATATACGATACAAGG
CTGTTAGAGAGATAATTAGAATTAATTTGACTGTAAACACAAAGATATTAGTACAAAATACGTGACGTAG
AAAGTAATAATTTCTTGGGTAGTTTGCAGTTTTAAAATTATGTTTTAAAATGGACTATCATATGCTTACC
GTAACTTGAAAGTATTTCGATTTCTTGGCTTTATATATCTTGTGGAAAGGACGAAACACCGCACAGAATT
ACCCCAAAGGGTTTAAGAGCTATGCTGGAAACAGCATAGCAAGTTTAAATAAGGCTAGTCCGTTATCAAC
TTGAAAAAGTGGCACCGAGTCGGTGCTTTTTTTGGATCCAATTCTACCGGGTAGGGGAGGCGCTTTTCCC
AAGGCAGTCTGGAGCATGCGCTTTAGCAGCCCCGCTGGGCACTTGGCGCTACACAAGTGGCCTCTGGCCT
CGCACACATTCCACATCCACCGGTAGGCGCCAACCGGCTCCGTTCTTTGGTGGCCCCTTCGCGCCACCTT
CTACTCCTCCCCTAGTCAGGAAGTTCCCCCCCGCCCCGCAGCTCGCGTCGTGCAGGACGTGACAAATGGA
AGTAGCACGTCTCACTAGTCTCGTGCAGATGGACAGCACCGCTGAGCAATGGAAGCGGGTAGGCCTTTGG
GGCAGCGGCCAATAGCAGCTTTGCTCCTTCGCTTTCTGGGCTCAGAGGCTGGGAAGGGGTGGGTCCGGGG
GCGGGCTCAGGGGCGGGCTCAGGGGCGGGGCGGGCGCCCGAAGGTCCTCCGGAGGCCCGGCATTCTGCAC
GCTTCAAAAGCGCACGTCTGCCGCGCTGTTCTCCTCTTCCTCATCTCCGGGCCTTTCGACCTGCATCCAT
CTAGATCTCGAGCAGCTGAAGCTTACCATGACCGAGTACAAGCCCACGGTGCGCCTCGCCACCCGCGACG
ACGTCCCCAGGGCCGTACGCACCCTCGCCGCCGCGTTCGCCGACTACCCCGCCACGCGCCACACCGTCGA
TCCGGACCGCCACATCGAGCGGGTCACCGAGCTGCAAGAACTCTTCCTCACGCGCGTCGGGCTCGACATC
GGCAAGGTGTGGGTCGCGGACGACGGCGCCGCGGTGGCGGTCTGGACCACGCCGGAGAGCGTCGAAGCGG
GGGCGGTGTTCGCCGAGATCGGCCCGCGCATGGCCGAGTTGAGCGGTTCCCGGCTGGCCGCGCAGCAACA
GATGGAAGGCCTCCTGGCGCCGCACCGGCCCAAGGAGCCCGCGTGGTTCCTGGCCACCGTCGGCGTCTCG
CCCGACCACCAGGGCAAGGGTCTGGGCAGCGCCGTCGTGCTCCCCGGAGTGGAGGCGGCCGAGCGCGCCG
GGGTGCCCGCCTTCCTGGAGACCTCCGCGCCCCGCAACCTCCCCTTCTACGAGCGGCTCGGCTTCACCGT
CACCGCCGACGTCGAGGTGCCCGAAGGACCGCGCACCTGGTGCATGACCCGCAAGCCCGGTGCCGGCGGC
GGGTCCGGAGGAGAGGGCAGAGGAAGTCTCCTAACATGCGGTGACGTGGAGGAGAATCCTGGCCCAATGA
GCGAGCTGATTAAGGAGAACATGCACATGAAGCTGTACATGGAGGGCACCGTGGACAACCATCACTTCAA
GTGCACATCCGAGGGCGAAGGCAAGCCCTACGAGGGCACCCAGACCATGAGAATCAAGGTGGTCGAGGGC
GGCCCTCTCCCCTTCGCCTTCGACATCCTGGCTACTAGCTTCCTCTACGGCAGCAAGACCTTCATCAACC
ACACCCAGGGCATCCCCGACTTCTTCAAGCAGTCCTTCCCTGAGGGCTTCACATGGGAGAGAGTCACCAC
ATACGAGGACGGGGGCGTGCTGACCGCTACCCAGGACACCAGCCTCCAGGACGGCTGCCTCATCTACAAC
GTCAAGATCAGAGGGGTGAACTTCACATCCAACGGCCCTGTGATGCAGAAGAAAACACTCGGCTGGGAGG
CCTTCACCGAGACGCTGTACCCCGCTGACGGCGGCCTGGAAGGCAGAAACGACATGGCCCTGAAGCTCGT
GGGCGGGAGCCATCTGATCGCAAACATCAAGACCACATATAGATCCAAGAAACCCGCTAAGAACCTCAAG
ATGCCTGGCGTCTACTATGTGGACTACAGACTGGAAAGAATCAAGGAGGCCAACAACGAGACCTACGTCG
AGCAGCACGAGGTGGCAGTGGCCAGATACTGCGACCTCCCTAGCAAACTGGGGCACAAGCTTAATTGAGC
GGCCGCTCAACCTCTGGATTACAAAATTTGTGAAAGATTGACTGGTATTCTTAACTATGTTGCTCCTTTT
ACGCTATGTGGATACGCTGCTTTAATGCCTTTGTATCATGCTATTGCTTCCCGTATGGCTTTCATTTTCT
CCTCCTTGTATAAATCCTGGTTGCTGTCTCTTTATGAGGAGTTGTGGCCCGTTGTCAGGCAACGTGGCGT
GGTGTGCACTGTGTTTGCTGACGCAACCCCCACTGGTTGGGGCATTGCCACCACCTGTCAGCTCCTTTCC
GGGACTTTCGCTTTCCCCCTCCCTATTGCCACGGCGGAACTCATCGCCGCCTGCCTTGCCCGCTGCTGGA
CAGGGGCTCGGCTGTTGGGCACTGACAATTCCGTGGTGTTGTCGGGGAAATCATCGTCCTTTCCTTGGCT
GCTCGCCTGTGTTGCCACCTGGATTCTGCGCGGGACGTCCTTCTGCTACGTCCCTTCGGCCCTCAATCCA
GCGGACCTTCCTTCCCGCGGCCTGCTGCCGGCTCTGCGGCCTCTTCCGCGTCTACGCCTTCGCCCTCAGA
CGAGTCGGATCTCCCTTTGGGCCGCCTCCCCGCAGGTACCTTTAAGACCAATGACTTACAAGGCAGCTGT
AGATCTTAGCCACTTTTTAAAAGAAAAGGGGGGACTGGAAGGGCTAATTCACTCCCAAAGAAGTCAAGAT
CTGCTTTTTGCCTGTACTGGGTCTCTCTGGTTAGACCAGAGTCTCTCTGGTTAGACCAGATCTGAGCCTG
GGAGCTCTCTGGCTAACTAGGGAACCCACTGCTTAAGCCTCAATAAAGCTTGCCTTGAGTGCTTCAAGTA
GTGTGTGCCCGTCTGTTGTGTGACTCTGGTAACTAGAGATCCCTCAGACCCTTTTAGTCAGTGTGGAAAA
TCTCTAGCAGTTTAAACCCGCTGATCAGCCTCGACTGTGCCTTCTAGTTGCCAGCCATCTGTTGTTTGCC
CCTCCCCCGTGCCTTCCTTGACCCTGGAAGGTGCCACTCCCACTGTCCTTTCCTAATAAAATGAGGAAAT
TGCATCGCATTGTCTGAGTAGGTGTCATTCTATTCTGGGGGGTGGGGTGGGGCAGGACAGCAAGGGGGAG
GATTGGGAAGTCAATAGCAGGCATGCTGGGGATGCGGTGGGCTCTATGGGCGGCCGTTAATTAAGCTTTT
GTTCCCTTTAGTGAGGGTTAATTGCGCGCTTGGCGTAATCATGGTCATAGCTGTTTCCTGTGTGAAATTG
TTATCCGCTCACAATTCCACACAACATACGAGCCGGGAGCATAAAGTGTAAAGCCTGGGGTGCCTAATGA
GTGAGCTAACTCACATTAATTGCGTTGCGCTCACTGCCCGCTTTCCAGTCGGGAAACCTGTCGTGCCAGC
TGCATTAATGAATCGGCCAACGCGCGGGGAGAGGCGGTTTGCGTATTGGGCGCTCTTCCGCTTCCTCGCT
CACTGACTCGCTGCGCTCGGTCGTTCGGCTGCGGCGAGCGGTATCAGCTCACTCAAAGGCGGTAATACGG
TTATCCACAGAATCAGGGGATAACGCAGGAAAGAACATGTGAGCAAAAGGCCAGCAAAAGGCCAGGAACC
GTAAAAAGGCCGCGTTGCTGGCGTTTTTCCATAGGCTCCGCCCCCCTGACGAGCATCACAAAAATCGACG
CTCAAGTCAGAGGTGGCGAAACCCGACAGGACTATAAAGATACCAGGCGTTTCCCCCTGGAAGCTCCCTC
GTGCGCTCTCCTGTTCCGACCCTGCCGCTTACCGGATACCTGTCCGCCTTTCTCCCTTCGGGAAGCGTGG
CGCTTTCTCATAGCTCACGCTGTAGGTATCTCAGTTCGGTGTAGGTCGTTCGCTCCAAGCTGGGCTGTGT
GCACGAACCCCCCGTTCAGCCCGACCGCTGCGCCTTATCCGGTAACTATCGTCTTGAGTCCAACCCGGTA
AGACACGACTTATCGCCACTGGCAGCAGCCACTGGTAACAGGATTAGCAGAGCGAGGTATGTAGGCGGTG
CTACAGAGTTCTTGAAGTGGTGGCCTAACTACGGCTACACTAGAAGAACAGTATTTGGTATCTGCGCTCT
GCTGAAGCCAGTTACCTTCGGAAAAAGAGTTGGTAGCTCTTGATCCGGCAAACAAACCACCGCTGGTAGC
GGTGGTTTTTTTGTTTGCAAGCAGCAGATTACGCGCAGAAAAAAAGGATCTCAAGAAGATCCTTTGATCT
TTTCTACGGGGTCTGACGCTCAGTGGAACGAAAACTCACGTTAAGGGATTTTGGTCATGAGATTATCAAA
AAGGATCTTCACCTAGATCCTTTTAAATTAAAAATGAAGTTTTAAATCAATCTAAAGTATATATGAGTAA
ACTTGGTCTGACAGTTACCAATGCTTAATCAGTGAGGCACCTATCTCAGCGATCTGTCTATTTCGTTCAT
CCATAGTTGCCTGACTCCCCGTCGTGTAGATAACTACGATACGGGAGGGCTTACCATCTGGCCCCAGTGC
TGCAATGATACCGCGAGACCCACGCTCACCGGCTCCAGATTTATCAGCAATAAACCAGCCAGCCGGAAGG
GCCGAGCGCAGAAGTGGTCCTGCAACTTTATCCGCCTCCATCCAGTCTATTAATTGTTGCCGGGAAGCTA
GAGTAAGTAGTTCGCCAGTTAATAGTTTGCGCAACGTTGTTGCCATTGCTACAGGCATCGTGGTGTCACG
CTCGTCGTTTGGTATGGCTTCATTCAGCTCCGGTTCCCAACGATCAAGGCGAGTTACATGATCCCCCATG
TTGTGCAAAAAAGCGGTTAGCTCCTTCGGTCCTCCGATCGTTGTCAGAAGTAAGTTGGCCGCAGTGTTAT
CACTCATGGTTATGGCAGCACTGCATAATTCTCTTACTGTCATGCCATCCGTAAGATGCTTTTCTGTGAC
TGGTGAGTACTCAACCAAGTCATTCTGAGAATAGTGTATGCGGCGACCGAGTTGCTCTTGCCCGGCGTCA
ATACGGGATAATACCGCGCCACATAGCAGAACTTTAAAAGTGCTCATCATTGGAAAACGTTCTTCGGGGC
GAAAACTCTCAAGGATCTTACCGCTGTTGAGATCCAGTTCGATGTAACCCACTCGTGCACCCAACTGATC
TTCAGCATCTTTTACTTTCACCAGCGTTTCTGGGTGAGCAAAAACAGGAAGGCAAAATGCCGCAAAAAAG
GGAATAAGGGCGACACGGAAATGTTGAATACTCATACTCTTCCTTTTTCAATATTATTGAAGCATTTATC
AGGGTTATTGTCTCATGAGCGGATACATATTTGAATGTATTTAGAAAAATAAACAAATAGGGGTTCCGCG
CACATTTCCCCGAAAAGTGCCACCTAAATTGTAAGCGTTAATATTTTGTTAAAATTCGCGTTAAATTTTT
GTTAAATCAGCTCATTTTTTAACCAATAGGCCGAAATCGGCAAAATCCCTTATAAATCAAAAGAATAGAC
CGAGATAGGGT
[37 nt withheld, positions 8062-8098]
AAAGAACGTGGACTCCAACGTCAAAGG
[49 nt withheld, positions 8126-8174]
T
[91 nt withheld, positions 8176-8266]
G
[124 nt withheld, positions 8268-8391]
CCCATTCGCCATTCAGGCTGCGCAACTGTTGGGAAGGGCGATCGGTGCGGGCCTCTTCGCTATTACGCCA
GCTGGCGAAAGGGGGATGTGCTGCAAGGCGATTAAGTTGGGTAACGCCAGGGTTTTCCCAGTCACGACGT
TGTAAAACGACGGCCAGTGAGCGCGCGTAATACGACTCACTATAGGGCGAATTGACTAGTACATAACTTA
CGGTAAATGGCCCGCCTGGCTGACCGCCCAACGACCCCCGCCCATTGAC
